>Addgene plasmid #167888 | NAX_CAGGS_CAS9_VPR_Blasto | addgene full sequence | sequence record 354100 | Addgene Partial NGS Result
AGGCGGAGAGGTGCGGCGGCAGCCAATCAGAGCGGCGCGCTCCGAAAGTTTCCTTTTATGGCGAGGCGGC
GGCGGCGGCGGCCCTATAAAAAGCGAAGCGCGCGGCGGGCGGGAGTCGCTGCGCGCTGCCTTCGCCCCGT
GCCCCGCTCCGCCGCCGCCTCGCGCCGCCCGCCCCGGCTCTGACTGACCGCGTTACTCCCACAGGTGAGC
GGGCGGGACGGCCCTTCTCCTCCGGGCTGTAATTAGCGCTTGGTTTAATGACGGCTTGTTTCTTTTCTGT
GGCTGCGTGAAAGCCTTGAGGGGCTCCGGGAGGGCCCTTTGTGCGGGGGGAGCGGCTCGGGGGGTGCGTG
CGTGTGTGTGTGCGTGGGGAGCGCCGCGTGCGGCTCCGCGCTGCCCGGCGGCTGTGAGCGCTGCGGGCGC
GGCGCGGGGCTTTTTGCGCTCCGCAGTGTGCGCGAGGGGAGCGCGGCCGGGGGCGGTGCCCCGCGGTGCG
GGGGGGGCTGCGAGGGGAACAAAGGCTGCGTGCGGGGTGTGTGCGTGGGGGGGTGAGCAGGGGGTGTGGG
CGCGTCGGTCGGGCTGCAACCCCCCCTGCACCCCCCTCCCCGAGTTGCTGAGCACGGCCCGGCTTCGGGT
GCGGGGCTCCGTACGGGGCGTGGCGCGGGGCTCGCCGTGCCGGGCGGGGGGTGGCGGCAGGTGGGGGTGC
CGGGCGGGGCGGGGCCGCCTCGGGCCGGGGAGGGCTCGGGGGAGGGGCGCGGCGGCCCCCGGAGCGCCGG
CGGCTGTCGAGGCGCGGCGAGCCGCAGCCATTGCCTTTTATGGTAATCGTGCGAGAGGGCGCAGGGACTT
CCTTTGTCCCAAATCTGTGCGGAGCCGAAATCTGGGAGGCGCCGCCGCACCCCCTCTAGCGGGCGCGGGG
CGAAGCGGTGCGGCGCCGGCAGGAAGGAAATGGGCGGGGAGGGCCTTCGTGCGTCGCCGCGCCGCCGTCC
CCTTCTCCCTCTCCAGCCTCGGGGCTGTCCGCGGGGGGACGGCTGCCTTCGGGGGGGACGGGGCAGGGCG
GGGTTCGGCTTCTGGCGTGTGACCGGCGGCTCTAGAGCCTCTGCTAACCATGTTCATGCCTTCTTCTTTT
TCCTACAGCTCCTGGGCAACGTGCTGGTTATTGTGCTGTCTCATCATTTTGGCAAAGAATCTAGATACCC
TCGTAAAGGTCTAGAGCTAGAGGATCGAACCCTTGCCACCATGGACAAGAAGTACTCCATTGGGCTCGAT
ATCGGCACAAACAGCGTCGGCTGGGCCGTCATTACGGACGAGTACAAGGTGCCGAGCAAAAAATTCAAAG
TTCTGGGCAATACCGATCGCCACAGCATAAAGAAGAACCTCATTGGCGCCCTCCTGTTCGACTCCGGGGA
GACGGCCGAAGCCACGCGGCTCAAAAGAACAGCACGGCGCAGATATACCCGCAGAAAGAATCGGATCTGC
TACCTGCAGGAGATCTTTAGTAATGAGATGGCTAAGGTGGATGACTCTTTCTTCCATAGGCTGGAGGAGT
CCTTTTTGGTGGAGGAGGATAAAAAGCACGAGCGCCACCCAATCTTTGGCAATATCGTGGACGAGGTGGC
GTACCATGAAAAGTACCCAACCATATATCATCTGAGGAAGAAGCTTGTAGACAGTACTGATAAGGCTGAC
TTGCGGTTGATCTATCTCGCGCTGGCGCATATGATCAAATTTCGGGGACACTTCCTCATCGAGGGGGACC
TGAACCCAGACAACAGCGATGTCGACAAACTCTTTATCCAACTGGTTCAGACTTACAATCAGCTTTTCGA
AGAGAACCCGATCAACGCATCCGGAGTTGACGCCAAAGCAATCCTGAGCGCTAGGCTGTCCAAATCCCGG
CGGCTCGAAAACCTCATCGCACAGCTCCCTGGGGAGAAGAAGAACGGCCTGTTTGGTAATCTTATCGCCC
TGTCACTCGGGCTGACCCCCAACTTTAAATCTAACTTCGACCTGGCCGAAGATGCCAAGCTTCAACTGAG
CAAAGACACCTACGATGATGATCTCGACAATCTGCTGGCCCAGATCGGCGACCAGTACGCAGACCTTTTT
TTAGCGGCAAAGAACCTGTCAGACGCCATTCTGCTGAGTGATATTCTGCGAGTGAACACGGAGATCACCA
AAGCTCCGCTGAGCGCTAGTATGATCAAGCGCTATGATGAGCACCACCAAGACTTGACTTTGCTGAAGGC
CCTTGTCAGACAGCAACTGCCTGAGAAGTACAAGGAAATTTTCTTCGATCAGTCTAAAAATGGCTACGCC
GGATACATTGACGGCGGAGCAAGCCAGGAGGAATTTTACAAATTTATTAAGCCCATCTTGGAAAAAATGG
ACGGCACCGAGGAGCTGCTGGTAAAGCTTAACAGAGAAGATCTGTTGCGCAAACAGCGCACTTTCGACAA
TGGAAGCATCCCCCACCAGATTCACCTGGGCGAACTGCACGCTATCCTCAGGCGGCAAGAGGATTTCTAC
CCCTTTTTGAAAGATAACAGGGAAAAGATTGAGAAAATCCTCACATTTCGGATACCCTACTATGTAGGCC
CCCTCGCCCGGGGAAATTCCAGATTCGCGTGGATGACTCGCAAATCAGAAGAGACCATCACTCCCTGGAA
CTTCGAGGAAGTCGTGGATAAGGGGGCCTCTGCCCAGTCCTTCATCGAAAGGATGACTAACTTTGATAAA
AATCTGCCTAACGAAAAGGTGCTTCCTAAACACTCTCTGCTGTACGAGTACTTCACAGTTTATAACGAGC
TCACCAAGGTCAAATACGTCACAGAAGGGATGAGAAAGCCAGCATTCCTGTCTGGAGAGCAGAAGAAAGC
TATCGTGGACCTCCTCTTCAAGACGAACCGGAAAGTTACCGTGAAACAGCTCAAAGAAGACTATTTCAAA
AAGATTGAATGTTTCGACTCTGTTGAAATCAGCGGAGTGGAGGATCGCTTCAACGCATCCCTGGGAACGT
ATCACGATCTCCTGAAAATCATTAAAGACAAGGACTTCCTGGACAATGAGGAGAACGAGGACATTCTTGA
GGACATTGTCCTCACCCTTACGTTGTTTGAAGATAGGGAGATGATTGAAGAACGCTTGAAAACTTACGCT
CATCTCTTCGACGACAAAGTCATGAAACAGCTCAAGAGGCGCCGATATACAGGATGGGGGCGGCTGTCAA
GAAAACTGATCAATGGGATCCGAGACAAGCAGAGTGGAAAGACAATCCTGGATTTTCTTAAGTCCGATGG
ATTTGCCAACCGGAACTTCATGCAGTTGATCCATGATGACTCTCTCACCTTTAAGGAGGACATCCAGAAA
GCACAAGTTTCTGGCCAGGGGGACAGTCTTCACGAGCACATCGCTAATCTTGCAGGTAGCCCAGCTATCA
AAAAGGGAATACTGCAGACCGTTAAGGTCGTGGATGAACTCGTCAAAGTAATGGGAAGGCATAAGCCCGA
GAATATCGTTATCGAGATGGCCCGAGAGAACCAAACTACCCAGAAGGGACAGAAGAACAGTAGGGAAAGG
ATGAAGAGGATTGAAGAGGGTATAAAAGAACTGGGGTCCCAAATCCTTAAGGAACACCCAGTTGAAAACA
CCCAGCTTCAGAATGAGAAGCTCTACCTGTACTACCTGCAGAACGGCAGGGACATGTACGTGGATCAGGA
ACTGGACATCAATCGGCTCTCCGACTACGACGTGGATCATATCGTGCCCCAGTCTTTTCTCAAAGATGAT
TCTATTGATAATAAAGTGTTGACAAGATCCGATAAAAATAGAGGGAAGAGTGATAACGTCCCCTCAGAAG
AAGTTGTCAAGAAAATGAAAAATTATTGGCGGCAGCTGCTGAACGCCAAACTGATCACACAACGGAAGTT
CGATAATCTGACTAAGGCTGAACGAGGTGGCCTGTCTGAGTTGGATAAAGCCGGCTTCATCAAAAGGCAG
CTTGTTGAGACACGCCAGATCACCAAGCACGTGGCCCAAATTCTCGATTCACGCATGAACACCAAGTACG
ATGAAAATGACAAACTGATTCGAGAGGTGAAAGTTATTACTCTGAAGTCTAAGCTGGTCTCAGATTTCAG
AAAGGACTTTCAGTTTTATAAGGTGAGAGAGATCAACAATTACCACCATGCGCATGATGCCTACCTGAAT
GCAGTGGTAGGCACTGCACTTATCAAAAAATATCCCAAGCTTGAATCTGAATTTGTTTACGGAGACTATA
AAGTGTACGATGTTAGGAAAATGATCGCAAAGTCTGAGCAGGAAATAGGCAAGGCCACCGCTAAGTACTT
CTTTTACAGCAATATTATGAATTTTTTCAAGACCGAGATTACACTGGCCAATGGAGAGATTCGGAAGCGA
CCACTTATCGAAACAAACGGAGAAACAGGAGAAATCGTGTGGGACAAGGGTAGGGATTTCGCGACAGTCC
GGAAGGTCCTGTCCATGCCGCAGGTGAACATCGTTAAAAAGACCGAAGTACAGACCGGAGGCTTCTCCAA
GGAAAGTATCCTCCCGAAAAGGAACAGCGACAAGCTGATCGCACGCAAAAAAGATTGGGACCCCAAGAAA
TACGGCGGATTCGATTCTCCTACAGTCGCTTACAGTGTACTGGTTGTGGCCAAAGTGGAGAAAGGGAAGT
CTAAAAAACTCAAAAGCGTCAAGGAACTGCTGGGCATCACAATCATGGAGCGATCAAGCTTCGAAAAAAA
CCCCATCGACTTTCTCGAGGCGAAAGGATATAAAGAGGTCAAAAAAGACCTCATCATTAAGCTTCCCAAG
TACTCTCTCTTTGAGCTTGAAAACGGCCGGAAACGAATGCTCGCTAGTGCGGGCGAGCTGCAGAAAGGTA
ACGAGCTGGCACTGCCCTCTAAATACGTTAATTTCTTGTATCTGGCCAGCCACTATGAAAAGCTCAAAGG
GTCTCCCGAAGATAATGAGCAGAAGCAGCTGTTCGTGGAACAACACAAACACTACCTTGATGAGATCATC
GAGCAAATAAGCGAATTCTCCAAAAGAGTGATCCTCGCCGACGCTAACCTCGATAAGGTGCTTTCTGCTT
ACAATAAGCACAGGGATAAGCCCATCAGGGAGCAGGCAGAAAACATTATCCACTTGTTTACTCTGACCAA
CTTGGGCGCGCCTGCAGCCTTCAAGTACTTCGACACCACCATAGACAGAAAGCGGTACACCTCTACAAAG
GAGGTCCTGGACGCCACACTGATTCATCAGTCAATTACGGGGCTCTATGAAACAAGAATCGACCTCTCTC
AGCTCGGTGGAGACAGCAGGGCTGACCCCAAGAAGAAGAGGAAGGTGTCGCCAGGGATCCGTCGACTTGA
CGCGTTAATATCAACAAGTTTGTACAAAAAAGCAGGCTACAAAGAGGCCAGCGGTTCCGGACGGGCTGAC
GCATTGGACGATTTTGATCTGGATATGCTGGGAAGTGACGCCCTCGATGATTTTGACCTTGACATGCTTG
GTTCGGATGCCCTTGATGACTTTGACCTCGACATGCTCGGCAGTGACGCCCTTGATGATTTCGACCTGGA
CATGCTGATTAACTCTAGAAGTTCCGGATCTCCGAAAAAGAAACGCAAAGTTGGTAGCCAGTACCTGCCC
GACACCGACGACCGGCACCGGATCGAGGAAAAGCGGAAGCGGACCTACGAGACATTCAAGAGCATCATGA
AGAAGTCCCCCTTCAGCGGCCCCACCGACCCTAGACCTCCACCTAGAAGAATCGCCGTGCCCAGCAGATC
CAGCGCCAGCGTGCCAAAACCTGCCCCCCAGCCTTACCCCTTCACCAGCAGCCTGAGCACCATCAACTAC
GACGAGTTCCCTACCATGGTGTTCCCCAGCGGCCAGATCTCTCAGGCCTCTGCTCTGGCTCCAGCCCCTC
CTCAGGTGCTGCCTCAGGCTCCTGCTCCTGCACCAGCTCCAGCCATGGTGTCTGCACTGGCTCAGGCACC
AGCACCCGTGCCTGTGCTGGCTCCTGGACCTCCACAGGCTGTGGCTCCACCAGCCCCTAAACCTACACAG
GCCGGCGAGGGCACACTGTCTGAAGCTCTGCTGCAGCTGCAGTTCGACGACGAGGATCTGGGAGCCCTGC
TGGGAAACAGCACCGATCCTGCCGTGTTCACCGACCTGGCCAGCGTGGACAACAGCGAGTTCCAGCAGCT
GCTGAACCAGGGCATCCCTGTGGCCCCTCACACCACCGAGCCCATGCTGATGGAATACCCCGAGGCCATC
ACCCGGCTCGTGACAGGCGCTCAGAGGCCTCCTGATCCAGCTCCTGCCCCTCTGGGAGCACCAGGCCTGC
CTAATGGACTGCTGTCTGGCGACGAGGACTTCAGCTCTATCGCCGATATGGATTTCTCAGCCTTGCTGGG
CTCTGGCAGCGGCAGCCGGGATTCCAGGGAAGGGATGTTTTTGCCGAAGCCTGAGGCCGGCTCCGCTATT
AGTGACGTGTTTGAGGGCCGCGAGGTGTGCCAGCCAAAACGAATCCGGCCATTTCATCCTCCAGGAAGTC
CATGGGCCAACCGCCCACTCCCCGCCAGCCTCGCACCAACACCAACCGGTCCAGTACATGAGCCAGTCGG
GTCACTGACCCCGGCACCAGTCCCTCAGCCACTGGATCCAGCGCCCGCAGTGACTCCCGAGGCCAGTCAC
CTGTTGGAGGATCCCGATGAAGAGACGAGCCAGGCTGTCAAAGCCCTTCGGGAGATGGCCGATACTGTGA
TTCCCCAGAAGGAAGAGGCTGCAATCTGTGGCCAAATGGACCTTTCCCATCCGCCCCCAAGGGGCCATCT
GGATGAGCTGACAACCACACTTGAGTCCATGACCGAGGATCTGAACCTGGACTCACCCCTGACCCCGGAA
TTGAACGAGATTCTGGATACCTTCCTGAACGACGAGTGCCTCTTGCATGCCATGCATATCAGCACAGGAC
TGTCCATCTTCGACACATCTCTGTTTTGAGTTTAAACGGGGGAGGCTAACTGAAACACGGAAGGAGACAA
TACCGGAAGGAACCCGCGCTATGACGGCAATAAAAAGACAGAATAAAACGCACGGGTGTTGGGTCGTTTG
TTCATAAACGCGGGGTTCGGTCCCAGGGCTGGCACTCTGTCGATACCCCACCGAGACCCCATTGGGGCCA
ATACGCCCGCGTTTCTTCCTTTTCCCCACCCCACCCCCCAAGTTCGGGTGAAGGCCCAGGGCTCGCAGCC
AACGTCGGGGCGGCAGGCCCTGCCATAGCAGATCTGCGAAATCGGATCCGCGGCCGCACTGATTCTAGCT
GCAGAGGCTCCGGTGCCCGTCAGTGGGCAGAGCGCACATCGCCCACAGTCCCCGAGAAGTTGGGGGGAGG
GGTCGGCAATTGAACCGGTGCCTAGAGAAGGTGGCGCGGGGTAAACTGGGAAAGTGATGTCGTGTACTGG
CTCCGCCTTTTTCCCGAGGGTGGGGGAGAACCGTATATAAGTGCAGTAGTCGCCGTGAACGTTCTTTTTC
GCAACGGGTTTGCCGCCAGAACACAGGATCCTCGAGCCACCATGGCCAAGCCTTTGTCTCAAGAAGAATC
CACCCTCATTGAAAGAGCAACGGCTACAATCAACAGCATCCCCATCTCTGAAGACTACAGCGTCGCCAGC
GCAGCTCTCTCTAGCGACGGCCGCATCTTCACTGGTGTCAATGTATATCATTTTACTGGGGGACCTTGTG
CAGAACTCGTGGTGCTGGGCACTGCTGCTGCTGCGGCAGCTGGCAACCTGACTTGTATCGTCGCGATCGG
AAATGAGAACAGGGGCATCTTGAGCCCCTGCGGACGGTGCCGACAGGTGCTTCTCGATCTGCATCCTGGG
ATCAAAGCCATAGTGAAGGACAGTGATGGACAGCCGACGGCAGTTGGGATTCGTGAATTGCTGCCCTCTG
GTTATGTGTGGGAGGGCTAAGTTAACTTGTTTATTGCAGCTTATAATGGTTACAAATAAAGCAATAGCAT
CACAAATTTCACAAATAAAGCATTTTTTTCACTGCATTCTAGTTGTGGTTTGTCCAAACTCATCAATGTA
TCTTATCATGTCTGGAATTGACTCAAATGATGTCAATTAGTCTATCAGAAGCTCATCTGGTCTCCCTTCC
GGGGGACAAGACATCCCTGTTTAATATTTAAACAGCAGTGTTCCCAAACTGGGTTCTTATATCCCTTGCT
CTGGTCAACCAGGTTGCAGGGTTTCCTGTCCTCACAGGAACGAAGTCCCTAAAGAAACAGTGGCAGCCAG
GTTTAGCCCCGGAATTGACTGGATTCCTTTTTTAGGGCCCATTGGTATGGCTTTTTCCCCGTATCCCCCC
AGGTGTCTGCAGGCTCAAAGAGCAGCGAGAAGCGTTCAGAGGAAAGCGATCCCGTGCCACCTTCCCCGTG
CCCGGGCTGTCCCCGCACGCTGCCGGCTCGGGGATGCGGGGGGAGCGCCGGACCGGAGCGGAGCCCCGGG
CGGCTCGCTGCTGCCCCCTAGCGGGGGAGGGACGTAATTACATCCCTGGGGGCTTTGGGGGGGGGCTGTC
CCTGATATCTATAACAAGAAAATATATATATAATAAGTTATCACGTAAGTAGAACATGAAATAACAATAT
AATTATCGTATGAGTTAAATCTTAAAAGTCACGTAAAAGATAATCATGCGTCATTTTGACTCACGCGGTC
GTTATAGTTCAAAATCAGTGACACTTACCGCATTGACAAGCACGCCTCACGGGAGCTCCAAGCGGCGACT
GAGATGTCCTAAATGCACAGCGACGGATTCGCGCTATTTAGAAAGAGAGAGCAATATTTCAAGAATGCAT
GCGTCAATTTTACGCAGACTATCTTTCTAGGGTTAATCTAGCTGCATCAGGATCATATCGTCGGGTCTTT
TTTCCGGCTCAGTCATCGCCCAAGCTGGCGCTATCTGGGCATCGGGGAGGAAGAAGCCCGTGCCTTTTCC
CGCGAGGTTGAAGCGGCATGGAAAGAGTTTGCCGAGGATGACTGCTGCTGCATTGACGTTGAGCGAAAAC
GCACGTTTACCATGATGATTCGGGAAGGTGTGGCCATGCACGCCTTTAACGGTGAACTGTTCGTTCAGGC
CACCTGGGATACCAGTTCGTCGCGGCTTTTCCGGACACAGTTCCGGATGGTCAGCCCGAAGCGCATCAGC
AACCCGAACAATACCGGCGACAGCCGGAACTGCCGTGCCGGTGTGCAGATTAATGACAGCGGTGCGGCGC
TGGGATATTACGTCAGCGAGGACGGGTATCCTGGCTGGATGCCGCAGAAATGGACATGGATACCCCGTGA
GTTACCCGGCGGGCGCGCTTGGCGTAATCATGGTCATAGCTGTTTCCTGTGTGAAATTGTTATCCGCTCA
CAATTCCACACAACATACGAGCCGGAAGCATAAAGTGTAAAGCCTGGGGTGCCTAATGAGTGAGCTAACT
CACATTAATTGCGTTGCGCTCACTGCCCGCTTTCCAGTCGGGAAACCTGTCGTGCCAGCTGCATTAATGA
ATCGGCCAACGCGCGGGGAGAGGCGGTTTGCGTATTGGGCGCTCTTCCGCTTCCTCGCTCACTGACTCGC
TGCGCTCGGTCGTTCGGCTGCGGCGAGCGGTATCAGCTCACTCAAAGGCGGTAATACGGTTATCCACAGA
ATCAGGGGATAACGCAGGAAAGAACATGTGAGCAAAAGGCCAGCAAAAGGCCAGGAACCGTAAAAAGGCC
GCGTTGCTGGCGTTTTTCCATAGGCTCCGCCCCCCTGACGAGCATCACAAAAATCGACGCTCAAGTCAGA
GGTGGCGAAACCCGACAGGACTATAAAGATACCAGGCGTTTCCCCCTGGAAGCTCCCTCGTGCGCTCTCC
TGTTCCGACCCTGCCGCTTACCGGATACCTGTCCGCCTTTCTCCCTTCGGGAAGCGTGGCGCTTTCTCAT
AGCTCACGCTGTAGGTATCTCAGTTCGGTGTAGGTCGTTCGCTCCAAGCTGGGCTGTGTGCACGAACCCC
CCGTTCAGCCCGACCGCTGCGCCTTATCCGGTAACTATCGTCTTGAGTCCAACCCGGTAAGACACGACTT
ATCGCCACTGGCAGCAGCCACTGGTAACAGGATTAGCAGAGCGAGGTATGTAGGCGGTGCTACAGAGTTC
TTGAAGTGGTGGCCTAACTACGGCTACACTAGAAGAACAGTATTTGGTATCTGCGCTCTGCTGAAGCCAG
TTACCTTCGGAAAAAGAGTTGGTAGCTCTTGATCCGGCAAACAAACCACCGCTGGTAGCGGTGGTTTTTT
TGTTTGCAAGCAGCAGATTACGCGCAGAAAAAAAGGATCTCAAGAAGATCCTTTGATCTTTTCTACGGGG
TCTGACGCTCAGTGGAACGAAAACTCACGTTAAGGGATTTTGGTCATGAGATTATCAAAAAGGATCTTCA
CCTAGATCCTTTTAAATTAAAAATGAAGTTTTAAATCAATCTAAAGTATATATGAGTAAACTTGGTCTGA
CAGTTACCAATGCTTAATCAGTGAGGCACCTATCTCAGCGATCTGTCTATTTCGTTCATCCATAGTTGCC
TGACTCCCCGTCGTGTAGATAACTACGATACGGGAGGGCTTACCATCTGGCCCCAGTGCTGCAATGATAC
CGCGAGACCCACGCTCACCGGCTCCAGATTTATCAGCAATAAACCAGCCAGCCGGAAGGGCCGAGCGCAG
AAGTGGTCCTGCAACTTTATCCGCCTCCATCCAGTCTATTAATTGTTGCCGGGAAGCTAGAGTAAGTAGT
TCGCCAGTTAATAGTTTGCGCAACGTTGTTGCCATTGCTACAGGCATCGTGGTGTCACGCTCGTCGTTTG
GTATGGCTTCATTCAGCTCCGGTTCCCAACGATCAAGGCGAGTTACATGATCCCCCATGTTGTGCAAAAA
AGCGGTTAGCTCCTTCGGTCCTCCGATCGTTGTCAGAAGTAAGTTGGCCGCAGTGTTATCACTCATGGTT
ATGGCAGCACTGCATAATTCTCTTACTGTCATGCCATCCGTAAGATGCTTTTCTGTGACTGGTGAGTACT
CAACCAAGTCATTCTGAGAATAGTGTATGCGGCGACCGAGTTGCTCTTGCCCGGCGTCAATACGGGATAA
TACCGCGCCACATAGCAGAACTTTAAAAGTGCTCATCATTGGAAAACGTTCTTCGGGGCGAAAACTCTCA
AGGATCTTACCGCTGTTGAGATCCAGTTCGATGTAACCCACTCGTGCACCCAACTGATCTTCAGCATCTT
TTACTTTCACCAGCGTTTCTGGGTGAGCAAAAACAGGAAGGCAAAATGCCGCAAAAAAGGGAATAAGGGC
GACACGGAAATGTTGAATACTCATACTCTTCCTTTTTCAATATTATTGAAGCATTTATCAGGGTTATTGT
CTCATGAGCGGATACATATTTGAATGTATTTAGAAAAATAAACAAATAGGGGTTCCGCGCACATTTCCCC
GAAAAGTGCCACCTAAATTGTAAGCGTTAATATTTTGTTAAAATTCGCGTTAAATTTTTGTTAAATCAGC
TCATTTTTTAACCAATAGGCCGAAATCGGCAAAATCCCTTATAAATCAAAAGAATAGACCGAGATAGGGT
[37 nt withheld, positions 11691-11727]
AAAGAACGTGGACTCCAACGTCAAAGG
[49 nt withheld, positions 11755-11803]
T
[91 nt withheld, positions 11805-11895]
G
[124 nt withheld, positions 11897-12020]
CCCATTCGCCATTCAGGCTGCGCAACTGTTGGGAAGGGCGATCGGTGCGGGCCTCTTCGCTATTACGCCA
GCTGGCGAAAGGGGGATGTGCTGCAAGGCGATTAAGTTGGGTAACGCCAGGGTTTTCCCAGTCACGACGT
TGTAAAACGACGGCCAGTGAGCGCGCCTCGTTCATTCACGTTTTTGAACCCGTGGAGGACGGGCAGACTC
GCGGTGCAAATGTGTTTTACAGCGTGATGGAGCAGATGAAGATGCTCGACACGCTGCAGAACACGCAGCT
AGATTAACCCTAGAAAGATAATCATATTGTGACGTACGTTAAAGATAATCATGTGTAAAATTGACGCATG
TGTTTTATCGGTCTGTATATCGAGGTTTATTTATTAATTTGAATAGATATTAAGTTTTATTATATTTACA
CTTACATACTAATAATAAATTCAACAAACAATTTATTTATGTTTATTTATTTATTAAAAAAAACAAAAAC
TCAAAATTTCTTCTATAAAGTAACAAAACTTTTATGAGGGACAGCCCCCCCCCAAAGCCCCCAGGGATGT
AATTACGTCCCTCCCCCGCTAGGGGGCAGCAGCGAGCCGCCCGGGGCTCCGCTCCGGTCCGGCGCTCCCC
CCGCATCCCCGAGCCGGCAGCGTGCGGGGACAGCCCGGGCACGGGGAAGGTGGCACGGGATCGCTTTCCT
CTGAACGCTTCTCGCTGCTCTTTGAGCCTGCAGACACCTGGGGGGATACGGGGAAAAGGCCTCCACGGCC
GACATTGATTATTGACTAGTTATTAATAGTAATCAATTACGGGGTCATTAGTTCATAGCCCATATATGGA
GTTCCGCGTTACATAACTTACGGTAAATGGCCCGCCTGGCTGACCGCCCAACGACCCCCGCCCATTGACG
TCAATAATGACGTATGTTCCCATAGTAACGCCAATAGGGACTTTCCATTGACGTCAATGGGTGGAGTATT
TACGGTAAACTGCCCACTTGGCAGTACATCAAGTGTATCATATGCCAAGTACGCCCCCTATTGACGTCAA
TGACGGTAAATGGCCCGCCTGGCATTATGCCCAGTACATGACCTTATGGGACTTTCCTACTTGGCAGTAC
ATCTACGTATTAGTCATCGCTATTACCATGGTCGAGGTGAGCCCCACGTTCTGCTTCACTCTCCCCATCT
CCCCCCCCTCCCCACCCCCAATTTTGTATTTATTTATTTTTTAATTATTTTGTGCAGCGATGGGGGCGGG
GGGGGGG
Features (pLannotate 1.2.2; 24 found; start..end, strand, type, name):
    112..1128    +  intron         chimeric intron: chimera between introns from chicken β-actin and rabbit β-globin
   1231..5334    +  CDS            cas9: CAS9_STRP1 - Also known as csn1 From Streptococcus pyogenes serotype M1.
   5404..5428    +  protein_bind   attB1: mutant version of attB; recombination site for the Gateway® BP reaction BP Clonase™
   5659..6438    +  CDS            RELA (fragment): TF65_HUMAN - Also known as NFKB3. Experimental evidence at protein level: Swiss-Prot protein existence level 1. NF-kappa-B is a pleiotropic transcription factor present in almost all cell types and is the endpoint of a series of signal transduction events that are initiated by a vast array of stimuli related to many biological processes such as inflammation, immunity, differentiation, cell growth, tumorigenesis and apoptosis. NF-kappa-B is a homo- or heterodimeric complex formed by the Rel-like domain- containing proteins RELA/p65, RELB, NFKB1/p105, NFKB1/p50, REL and NFKB2/p52. The heterodime
   6457..7026    +  CDS            Rta AD: transcriptional activation domain from the human herpesvirus 4 (Epstein-Barr virus) replication and transcription activator Rta/BRLF1 (Hardwick et al., 1992; Chavez et al., 2015)
   7095..7143    +  polyA_signal   HSV TK poly(A) signal: herpes simplex virus thymidine kinase polyadenylation signal (Cole and Stacy, 1985)
   7375..7586    +  promoter       EF-1α core promoter: core promoter for human elongation factor EF-1α
   7602..8000    +  CDS            BSD: blasticidin S deaminase; Aspergillus terreus BSD; confers resistance to blasticidin
   8004..8125    +  polyA_signal   SV40 poly(A) signal: SV40 polyadenylation signal
   8143..8235    +  ncRNA          G-CSF SLDE: Accession: RF00183 - G-CSF factor stem-loop destabilising element (SLDE)
   8932..9399    +  CDS            B (fragment): PORTL_LAMBD - Experimental evidence at protein level: Swiss-Prot protein existence level 1. Forms the portal vertex of the capsid (PubMed:6228056, PubMed:6232391). This portal plays critical roles in head assembly, genome packaging, neck/tail attachment, and genome ejection (Probable). The portal protein multimerizes as a single ring-shaped homododecamer arranged around a central channel (PubMed:6232391). Binds to the terminase subunits to form the packaging machine (PubMed:7799432). From Escherichia phage lambda (Bacteriophage lambda).
   9435..9457    -  protein_bind   lac operator (fragment): The lac repressor binds to the lac operator to inhibit transcription in E. coli. This inhibition can be relieved by adding lactose or isopropyl-β-D-thiogalactopyranoside (IPTG). lac repressor encoded by lacI
   9461..9491    -  promoter       lac promoter: promoter for the E. coli lac operon
   9506..9527    -  protein_bind   CAP binding site: CAP binding activates transcription in the presence of cAMP. E. coli catabolite activator protein
   9540..9632    -  CDS            lacI (fragment): lac repressor; lacI; The lac repressor binds to the lac operator to inhibit transcription in E. coli. This inhibition can be relieved by adding lactose or isopropyl-β-D-thiogalactopyranoside (IPTG).
   9815..10403   -  rep_origin     ori: high-copy-number ColE1/pMB1/pBR322/pUC origin of replication
  10574..11434   -  CDS            AmpR: β-lactamase; bla; confers resistance to ampicillin, carbenicillin, and related antibiotics
  11435..11539   -  promoter       AmpR promoter: bla
  11592..12020   -  rep_origin     f1 ori (sequence partly withheld): f1 bacteriophage origin of replication; arrow indicates direction of (+) strand synthesis
  12025..12180   -  CDS            lacZα (fragment): LacZα fragment of β-galactosidase; lacZ fragment
  12182..12301   +  CDS            B (fragment): PORTL_LAMBD - Experimental evidence at protein level: Swiss-Prot protein existence level 1. Forms the portal vertex of the capsid (PubMed:6228056, PubMed:6232391). This portal plays critical roles in head assembly, genome packaging, neck/tail attachment, and genome ejection (Probable). The portal protein multimerizes as a single ring-shaped homododecamer arranged around a central channel (PubMed:6232391). Binds to the terminase subunits to form the packaging machine (PubMed:7799432). From Escherichia phage lambda (Bacteriophage lambda).
  12791..13170   +  enhancer       CMV enhancer: human cytomegalovirus immediate early enhancer
  13172..13287   +  promoter       chicken β-actin promoter (fragment): contains a 21-bp deletion relative to the standard chicken β-actin promoter
  13273..111     +  promoter       chicken β-actin promoter (fragment) (across the origin): contains a 21-bp deletion relative to the standard chicken β-actin promoter
