[The description below was written by a language model from this plasmid's Addgene catalogue record and pLannotate feature annotations shown in this document.]
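Description:
NAX_CAGGS_CAS9_VPR_Blasto is a PiggyBac-compatible mammalian expression plasmid built on the pB-CAGGS backbone for delivering a Cas9-VPR fusion. It is intended for stable genomic integration by PiggyBac transposition. The automated annotation does not pick out the transposon terminal repeats, so their positions cannot be read from the feature table. In bacteria the plasmid is maintained through a high-copy ColE1/pUC-type origin with ampicillin resistance (AmpR). It also carries an f1 origin and remnants of a lac promoter/lacZα cloning region. Short fragments matching a lambda phage portal gene flank the backbone and appear to be leftover backbone or stuffer sequence.

The main transcription unit is driven by the composite CAGGS promoter, made up of the CMV immediate-early enhancer, the chicken β-actin promoter and a chimeric β-actin/β-globin intron, which gives strong, broadly active expression in mammalian cells. It drives a Streptococcus pyogenes Cas9 coding sequence followed by an attB1 Gateway scar and the activation module. Within that module the annotation identifies the RELA (p65) fragment and the Epstein-Barr virus Rta activation domain. The VP64 part of the tripartite VPR activator is not annotated separately but presumably lies in the unannotated stretch upstream of p65. The unit ends in an HSV TK polyadenylation signal. The record names the insert Cas9-VPR and does not say whether the Cas9 is nuclease-active or catalytically dead. A second cassette uses the EF-1α core promoter to express blasticidin S deaminase, terminated by an SV40 poly(A) signal, so that integrants can be selected with blasticidin.

The plasmid belongs to a CRISPR toolkit for mammalian cell engineering. It is suited to making cell lines that stably express Cas9-VPR for guide RNA-directed transcriptional activation, with the guide RNA supplied separately.
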