Addgene plasmid #167888: NAX_CAGGS_CAS9_VPR_Blasto
Purpose: PiggyBac compatible plasmid expressing Cas9-VPR
Depositing lab: Alejandro Chavez & Nan Cher Yeo. Depositing organization: Columbia University. Publication: Generation and application of a versatile CRISPR toolkit for mammalian cell engineering. Nghi Dang , Alissa Lance-Byrne, Angela Tung, Xiaoge Guo, Ryan J Cecchi, Joanna Buchthal, Alejandro Chavez, Nan Cher Yeo. Synthetic Biology, Volume 6, Issue 1, 2021 10.1093/synbio/ysab033.
Backbone
  Vector backbone: pB-CAGGS
  Vector type: CRISPR
  Selectable markers: Blasticidin
Growth in bacteria
  Bacterial resistance: Ampicillin, 100 μg/mL
  Growth temperature: 30°C
  Growth strain: NEB Stable
  Copy number: High Copy
Gene/Insert
  Gene/Insert name: Cas9-VPR
  Species: Synthetic
  Cloning method: Gibson Cloning
Terms and licenses: Academic/Nonprofit Terms; Industry Terms: Not Available to Industry
How to cite: NAX_CAGGS_CAS9_VPR_Blasto was a gift from Alejandro Chavez & Nan Cher Yeo (Addgene plasmid # 167888 ; http://n2t.net/addgene:167888 ; RRID:Addgene_167888)
